>Addgene plasmid #108257 | pCA528 CHMP4C 156-233 | addgene full sequence | sequence record 245259 | Addgene NGS Result
TGGCGAATGGG
[124 nt withheld, positions 12-135]
C
[91 nt withheld, positions 137-227]
A
[49 nt withheld, positions 229-277]
CCTTTGACGTTGGAGTCCACGTTCTTT
[37 nt withheld, positions 305-341]
ACCCTATCTCGGTCTATTCTTTTGATTTATAAGGGATTTTGCCGATTTCGGCCTATTGGTTAAAAAATGA
GCTGATTTAACAAAAATTTAACGCGAATTTTAACAAAATATTAACGCTTACAATTTAGGTGGCACTTTTC
GGGGAAATGTGCGCGGAACCCCTATTTGTTTATTTTTCTAAATACATTCAAATATGTATCCGCTCATGAA
TTAATTCTTAGAAAAACTCATCGAGCATCAAATGAAACTGCAATTTATTCATATCAGGATTATCAATACC
ATATTTTTGAAAAAGCCGTTTCTGTAATGAAGGAGAAAACTCACCGAGGCAGTTCCATAGGATGGCAAGA
TCCTGGTATCGGTCTGCGATTCCGACTCGTCCAACATCAATACAACCTATTAATTTCCCCTCGTCAAAAA
TAAGGTTATCAAGTGAGAAATCACCATGAGTGACGACTGAATCCGGTGAGAATGGCAAAAGTTTATGCAT
TTCTTTCCAGACTTGTTCAACAGGCCAGCCATTACGCTCGTCATCAAAATCACTCGCATCAACCAAACCG
TTATTCATTCGTGATTGCGCCTGAGCGAGACGAAATACGCGATCGCTGTTAAAAGGACAATTACAAACAG
GAATCGAATGCAACCGGCGCAGGAACACTGCCAGCGCATCAACAATATTTTCACCTGAATCAGGATATTC
TTCTAATACCTGGAATGCTGTTTTCCCGGGGATCGCAGTGGTGAGTAACCATGCATCATCAGGAGTACGG
ATAAAATGCTTGATGGTCGGAAGAGGCATAAATTCCGTCAGCCAGTTTAGTCTGACCATCTCATCTGTAA
CATCATTGGCAACGCTACCTTTGCCATGTTTCAGAAACAACTCTGGCGCATCGGGCTTCCCATACAATCG
ATAGATTGTCGCACCTGATTGCCCGACATTATCGCGAGCCCATTTATACCCATATAAATCAGCATCCATG
TTGGAATTTAATCGCGGCCTAGAGCAAGACGTTTCCCGTTGAATATGGCTCATAACACCCCTTGTATTAC
TGTTTATGTAAGCAGACAGTTTTATTGTTCATGACCAAAATCCCTTAACGTGAGTTTTCGTTCCACTGAG
CGTCAGACCCCGTAGAAAAGATCAAAGGATCTTCTTGAGATCCTTTTTTTCTGCGCGTAATCTGCTGCTT
GCAAACAAAAAAACCACCGCTACCAGCGGTGGTTTGTTTGCCGGATCAAGAGCTACCAACTCTTTTTCCG
AAGGTAACTGGCTTCAGCAGAGCGCAGATACCAAATACTGTCCTTCTAGTGTAGCCGTAGTTAGGCCACC
ACTTCAAGAACTCTGTAGCACCGCCTACATACCTCGCTCTGCTAATCCTGTTACCAGTGGCTGCTGCCAG
TGGCGATAAGTCGTGTCTTACCGGGTTGGACTCAAGACGATAGTTACCGGATAAGGCGCAGCGGTCGGGC
TGAACGGGGGGTTCGTGCACACAGCCCAGCTTGGAGCGAACGACCTACACCGAACTGAGATACCTACAGC
GTGAGCTATGAGAAAGCGCCACGCTTCCCGAAGGGAGAAAGGCGGACAGGTATCCGGTAAGCGGCAGGGT
CGGAACAGGAGAGCGCACGAGGGAGCTTCCAGGGGGAAACGCCTGGTATCTTTATAGTCCTGTCGGGTTT
CGCCACCTCTGACTTGAGCGTCGATTTTTGTGATGCTCGTCAGGGGGGCGGAGCCTATGGAAAAACGCCA
GCAACGCGGCCTTTTTACGGTTCCTGGCCTTTTGCTGGCCTTTTGCTCACATGTTCTTTCCTGCGTTATC
CCCTGATTCTGTGGATAACCGTATTACCGCCTTTGAGTGAGCTGATACCGCTCGCCGCAGCCGAACGACC
GAGCGCAGCGAGTCAGTGAGCGAGGAAGCGGAAGAGCGCCTGATGCGGTATTTTCTCCTTACGCATCTGT
GCGGTATTTCACACCGCAATGGTGCACTCTCAGTACAATCTGCTCTGATGCCGCATAGTTAAGCCAGTAT
ACACTCCGCTATCGCTACGTGACTGGGTCATGGCTGCGCCCCGACACCCGCCAACACCCGCTGACGCGCC
CTGACGGGCTTGTCTGCTCCCGGCATCCGCTTACAGACAAGCTGTGACCGTCTCCGGGAGCTGCATGTGT
CAGAGGTTTTCACCGTCATCACCGAAACGCGCGAGGCAGCTGCGGTAAAGCTCATCAGCGTGGTCGTGAA
GCGATTCACAGATGTCTGCCTGTTCATCCGCGTCCAGCTCGTTGAGTTTCTCCAGAAGCGTTAATGTCTG
GCTTCTGATAAAGCGGGCCATGTTAAGGGCGGTTTTTTCCTGTTTGGTCACTGATGCCTCCGTGTAAGGG
GGATTTCTGTTCATGGGGGTAATGATACCGATGAAACGAGAGAGGATGCTCACGATACGGGTTACTGATG
ATGAACATGCCCGGTTACTGGAACGTTGTGAGGGTAAACAACTGGCGGTATGGATGCGGCGGGACCAGAG
AAAAATCACTCAGGGTCAATGCCAGCGCTTCGTTAATACAGATGTAGGTGTTCCACAGGGTAGCCAGCAG
CATCCTGCGATGCAGATCCGGAACATAATGGTGCAGGGCGCTGACTTCCGCGTTTCCAGACTTTACGAAA
CACGGAAACCGAAGACCATTCATGTTGTTGCTCAGGTCGCAGACGTTTTGCAGCAGCAGTCGCTTCACGT
TCGCTCGCGTATCGGTGATTCATTCTGCTAACCAGTAAGGCAACCCCGCCAGCCTAGCCGGGTCCTCAAC
GACAGGAGCACGATCATGCGCACCCGTGGGGCCGCCATGCCGGCGATAATGGCCTGCTTCTCGCCGAAAC
GTTTGGTGGCGGGACCAGTGACGAAGGCTTGAGCGAGGGCGTGCAAGATTCCGAATACCGCAAGCGACAG
GCCGATCATCGTCGCGCTCCAGCGAAAGCGGTCCTCGCCGAAAATGACCCAGAGCGCTGCCGGCACCTGT
CCTACGAGTTGCATGATAAAGAAGACAGTCATAAGTGCGGCGACGATAGTCATGCCCCGCGCCCACCGGA
AGGAGCTGACTGGGTTGAAGGCTCTCAAGGGCATCGGTCGAGATCCCGGTGCCTAATGAGTGAGCTAACT
TACATTAATTGCGTTGCGCTCACTGCCCGCTTTCCAGTCGGGAAACCTGTCGTGCCAGCTGCATTAATGA
ATCGGCCAACGCGCGGGGAGAGGCGGTTTGCGTATTGGGCGCCAGGGTGGTTTTTCTTTTCACCAGTGAG
ACGGGCAACAGCTGATTGCCCTTCACCGCCTGGCCCTGAGAGAGTTGCAGCAAGCGGTCCACGCTGGTTT
GCCCCAGCAGGCGAAAATCCTGTTTGATGGTGGTTAACGGCGGGATATAACATGAGCTGTCTTCGGTATC
GTCGTATCCCACTACCGAGATATCCGCACCAACGCGCAGCCCGGACTCGGTAATGGCGCGCATTGCGCCC
AGCGCCATCTGATCGTTGGCAACCAGCATCGCAGTGGGAACGATGCCCTCATTCAGCATTTGCATGGTTT
GTTGAAAACCGGACATGGCACTCCAGTCGCCTTCCCGTTCCGCTATCGGCTGAATTTGATTGCGAGTGAG
ATATTTATGCCAGCCAGCCAGACGCAGACGCGCCGAGACAGAACTTAATGGGCCCGCTAACAGCGCGATT
TGCTGGTGACCCAATGCGACCAGATGCTCCACGCCCAGTCGCGTACCGTCTTCATGGGAGAAAATAATAC
TGTTGATGGGTGTCTGGTCAGAGACATCAAGAAATAACGCCGGAACATTAGTGCAGGCAGCTTCCACAGC
AATGGCATCCTGGTCATCCAGCGGATAGTTAATGATCAGCCCACTGACGCGTTGCGCGAGAAGATTGTGC
ACCGCCGCTTTACAGGCTTCGACGCCGCTTCGTTCTACCATCGACACCACCACGCTGGCACCCAGTTGAT
CGGCGCGAGATTTAATCGCCGCGACAATTTGCGACGGCGCGTGCAGGGCCAGACTGGAGGTGGCAACGCC
AATCAGCAACGACTGTTTGCCCGCCAGTTGTTGTGCCACGCGGTTGGGAATGTAATTCAGCTCCGCCATC
GCCGCTTCCACTTTTTCCCGCGTTTTCGCAGAAACGTGGCTGGCCTGGTTCACCACGCGGGAAACGGTCT
GATAAGAGACACCGGCATACTCTGCGACATCGTATAACGTTACTGGTTTCACATTCACCACCCTGAATTG
ACTCTCTTCCGGGCGCTATCATGCCATACCGCGAAAGGTTTTGCGCCATTCGATGGTGTCCGGGATCTCG
ACGCTCTCCCTTATGCGACTCCTGCATTAGGAAGCAGCCCAGTAGTAGGTTGAGGCCGTTGAGCACCGCC
GCCGCAAGGAATGGTGCATGCAAGGAGATGGCGCCCAACAGTCCCCCGGCCACGGGGCCTGCCACCATAC
CCACGCCGAAACAAGCGCTCATGAGCCCGAAGTGGCGAGCCCGATCTTCCCCATCGGTGATGTCGGCGAT
ATAGGCGCCAGCAACCGCACCTGTGGCGCCGGTGATGCCGGCCACGATGCGTCCGGCGTAGAGGATCGAG
ATCTCGATCCCGCGAAATTAATACGACTCACTATAGGGGAATTGTGAGCGGATAACAATTCCCCTCTAGA
AATAATTTTGTTTAACTTTAAGAAGGAGATATACATATGGGTCATCACCATCATCACCATGGTTCGGACT
CAGAAGTCAATCAAGAAGCTAAGCCAGAGGTCAAGCCAGAAGTCAAGCCTGAGACTCACATCAATTTAAA
GGTGTCCGATGGATCTTCAGAGATCTTCTTCAAGATCAAAAAGACCACTCCTTTAAGAAGGCTGATGGAA
GCGTTCGCTAAAAGACAGGGTAAGGAAATGGACTCCTTAAGATTCTTGTACGACGGTATTAGAATTCAAG
CTGATCAGACCCCTGAAGATTTGGACATGGAGGATAACGATATTATTGAGGCTCACAGAGAACAGATTGG
TGGTGGTTGCGGTGATGACTTTGATGAGGATGAGTTGATGGCAGAACTTGAAGAATTGGAACAGGAGGAA
TTAAATAAGAAGATGACAAATATCCGCCTTCCAAATGTGCCTTCCTCTTCTCTCCCAGCACAGCCAAATA
GAAAACCAGGCATGTCGTCCACTGCACGTCGATCCCGAGCAGCATCTTCCCAGAGGGCAGAAGAAGAGGA
TGATGATATCAAACAATTGGCAGCTTGGGCTACCTAAGGATCCGAATTCGAGCTCCGTCGACAAGCTTGC
GGCCGCACTCGAGCACCACCACCACCACCACTGAGATCCGGCTGCTAACAAAGCCCGAAAGGAAGCTGAG
TTGGCTGCTGCCACCGCTGAGCAATAACTAGCATAACCCCTTGGGGCCTCTAAACGGGTCTTGAGGGGTT
TTTTGCTGAAAGGAGGAACTATATCCGGAT
Features (pLannotate 1.2.2; 20 found; start..end, strand, type, name):
     12..440     +  rep_origin     f1 ori (sequence partly withheld): f1 bacteriophage origin of replication; arrow indicates direction of (+) strand synthesis
    493..550     +  promoter       AmpR promoter (fragment): bla
    559..1374    -  CDS            KanR: aminoglycoside phosphotransferase; aph(3')-Ia; confers resistance to kanamycin in bacteria or G418 (Geneticin®) in eukaryotes
   1496..2084    +  rep_origin     ori: high-copy-number ColE1/pMB1/pBR322/pUC origin of replication
   2270..2409    -  misc_feature   bom: basis of mobility region from pBR322
   2511..2702    -  CDS            rop: Rop protein, which maintains plasmids at low copy number; rop
   2719..3099    +  CDS            YPB1_ECOLX: Protein predicted: Swiss-Prot protein existence level 4. From Escherichia coli.
   3171..3462    -  CDS            TcR (fragment): tetracycline efflux protein; tet; confers resistance to tetracycline
   3477..3498    -  protein_bind   CAP binding site: CAP binding activates transcription in the presence of cAMP. E. coli catabolite activator protein
   3511..4593    -  CDS            lacI: lac repressor; lacI; The lac repressor binds to the lac operator to inhibit transcription in E. coli. This inhibition can be relieved by adding lactose or isopropyl-β-D-thiogalactopyranoside (IPTG).
   4594..4671    -  promoter       lacI promoter: lacI
   4679..4958    -  CDS            TcR (fragment): tetracycline efflux protein; tet; confers resistance to tetracycline
   4980..4998    +  promoter       T7 promoter: promoter for bacteriophage T7 RNA polymerase
   4999..5023    +  protein_bind   lac operator: The lac repressor binds to the lac operator to inhibit transcription in E. coli. This inhibition can be relieved by adding lactose or isopropyl-β-D-thiogalactopyranoside (IPTG). lac repressor encoded by lacI
   5038..5060    +  RBS            RBS: efficient ribosome binding site from bacteriophage T7 gene 10 (Olins and Rangwala, 1989)
   5095..5385    +  CDS            SUMO: cleavable ubiquitin-like protein tag; S. cerevisiae SMT3 (truncated)
   5350..5625    +  CDS            CHMP4C (fragment): CHM4C_HUMAN - Also known as SHAX3. Experimental evidence at protein level: Swiss-Prot protein existence level 1. Probable core component of the endosomal sorting required for transport complex III (ESCRT-III) which is involved in multivesicular bodies (MVBs) formation and sorting of endosomal cargo proteins into MVBs. MVBs contain intraluminal vesicles (ILVs) that are generated by invagination and scission from the limiting membrane of the endosome and mostly are delivered to lysosomes enabling degradation of membrane proteins, such as stimulated growth factor receptors, lysosomal enzymes and
   5675..5692    +  CDS            9xHis (fragment): 9xHis affinity tag
   5702..5751    +  CDS            SET1 (fragment): solubility-enhancement tag derived from T7 phage gene 10B
   5759..5806    +  terminator     T7 terminator: transcription terminator for bacteriophage T7 RNA polymerase
