[The description below was written by a language model from this plasmid's Addgene catalogue record and pLannotate feature annotations shown in this document.]
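Description:
pCA528 CHMP4C 156-233 is a bacterial expression plasmid of about 5.8 kb, built on the pCA528 backbone, for producing a C-terminal fragment of human CHMP4C in E. coli. The backbone has a pET-like layout. It carries a ColE1/pMB1-type origin with the bom site and the rop gene, which moderates copy number (the record lists copy number as unknown). It also has an f1 phage origin and a kanamycin resistance gene (aph(3')-Ia) for selection. Short tetracycline-resistance fragments and a predicted E. coli open reading frame appear to be leftover backbone sequence with no functional role.

The expression cassette consists of a T7 promoter followed by a lac operator and the T7 gene 10 ribosome binding site, with a T7 terminator downstream. A plasmid-borne lacI gene supplies repressor, so transcription requires a host that provides T7 RNA polymerase and is induced with IPTG. The open reading frame encodes an N-terminal His-SUMO tag (yeast SMT3) fused to CHMP4C residues 156-233. The insert was cloned between a BsaI site, destroyed in cloning, and a retained BamHI site. A non-native Gly-Cys precedes the CHMP4C residues, and the cysteine serves as a site for attaching a fluorescent label. The feature table does not annotate the N-terminal His tag separately. The His and T7 gene 10-derived fragments it marks downstream of the insert are probably vector remnants outside the intended product, though the record does not confirm this.

CHMP4C is an ESCRT-III subunit, and the associated study mapped interactions between human ESCRT-III proteins and MIT domains. This points to use of the purified, labelled peptide in binding measurements, although the record does not name the assay.
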