Addgene plasmid #108257: pCA528 CHMP4C 156-233
Purpose: Expresses C-terminal 156-233 residues of CHMP4C with non-native N-term cysteine for fluorescent labeling; Internal ID: WISP18-9
Depositing lab: Wesley Sundquist. Depositing organization: University of Utah. Publication: Comprehensive analysis of the human ESCRT-III-MIT domain interactome reveals new cofactors for cytokinetic abscission. Wenzel DM, Mackay DR, Skalicky JJ, Paine EL, Miller MS, Ullman KS, Sundquist WI. Elife. 2022 Sep 15;11:e77779. doi: 10.7554/eLife.77779. PubMed 36107470.
Backbone
  Vector backbone: pCA528
  Backbone size w/o insert (bp): 5597
  Total vector size (bp): 5835
  Vector type: Bacterial Expression
Growth in bacteria
  Bacterial resistance: Kanamycin, 50 μg/mL
  Growth temperature: 37°C
  Growth strain: DH5alpha
  Copy number: Unknown
Gene/Insert
  Gene/Insert name: CHMP4C residues 156-233
  Species: H. sapiens (human)
  Insert size (bp): 242
  Mutation: Contains nonnative Gly-Cys for fluorescent labeling
  Entrez Gene: CHMP4C (a.k.a. SNF7-3, Shax3, VPS32C)
  Promoter: T7
  Tag / fusion protein: His-SUMO (N terminal on insert)
  Cloning method: Restriction Enzyme; 5′ cloning site BsaI (destroyed during cloning); 3′ cloning site BamHI (not destroyed)
  Sequencing primers: 5′ T7 forward; 3′ T7 term
Terms and licenses: Academic/Nonprofit Terms; Industry Terms: Not Available to Industry
Depositor comments: Read the preprint on bioRxiv: https://www.biorxiv.org/content/10.1101/2022.02.09.477148v1
How to cite: pCA528 CHMP4C 156-233 was a gift from Wesley Sundquist (Addgene plasmid # 108257 ; http://n2t.net/addgene:108257 ; RRID:Addgene_108257)
